>Addgene plasmid #12447 | pcDNA-hISG15 | addgene full sequence | sequence record 365386 | Addgene NGS Result
GGACTCTTGTTCCAAACTGGAACAACACTCAACCCTATCTCGGTCTATTCTTTTGATTTATAAGGGATTT
TGCCGATTTCGGCCTATTGGTTAAAAAATGAGCTGATTTAACAAAAATTTAACGCGAATTAATTCTGTGG
AATGTGTGTCAGTTAGGGTGTGGAAAGTCCCCAGGCTCCCCAGCAGGCAGAAGTATGCAAAGCATGCATC
TCAATTAGTCAGCAACCAGGTGTGGAAAGTCCCCAGGCTCCCCAGCAGGCAGAAGTATGCAAAGCATGCA
TCTCAATTAGTCAGCAACCATAGTCCCGCCCCTAACTCCGCCCATCCCGCCCCTAACTCCGCCCAGTTCC
GCCCATTCTCCGCCCCATGGCTGACTAATTTTTTTTATTTATGCAGAGGCCGAGGCCGCCTCTGCCTCTG
AGCTATTCCAGAAGTAGTGAGGAGGCTTTTTTGGAGGCCTAGGCTTTTGCAAAAAGCTCCCGGGAGCTTG
TATATCCATTTTCGGATCTGATCAAGAGACAGGATGAGGATCGTTTCGCATGATTGAACAAGATGGATTG
CACGCAGGTTCTCCGGCCGCTTGGGTGGAGAGGCTATTCGGCTATGACTGGGCACAACAGACAATCGGCT
GCTCTGATGCCGCCGTGTTCCGGCTGTCAGCGCAGGGGCGCCCGGTTCTTTTTGTCAAGACCGACCTGTC
CGGTGCCCTGAATGAACTGCAGGACGAGGCAGCGCGGCTATCGTGGCTGGCCACGACGGGCGTTCCTTGC
GCAGCTGTGCTCGACGTTGTCACTGAAGCGGGAAGGGACTGGCTGCTATTGGGCGAAGTGCCGGGGCAGG
ATCTCCTGTCATCTCACCTTGCTCCTGCCGAGAAAGTATCCATCATGGCTGATGCAATGCGGCGGCTGCA
TACGCTTGATCCGGCTACCTGCCCATTCGACCACCAAGCGAAACATCGCATCGAGCGAGCACGTACTCGG
ATGGAAGCCGGTCTTGTCGATCAGGATGATCTGGACGAAGAGCATCAGGGGCTCGCGCCAGCCGAACTGT
TCGCCAGGCTCAAGGCGCGCATGCCCGACGGCGAGGATCTCGTCGTGACCCATGGCGATGCCTGCTTGCC
GAATATCATGGTGGAAAATGGCCGCTTTTCTGGATTCATCGACTGTGGCCGGCTGGGTGTGGCGGACCGC
TATCAGGACATAGCGTTGGCTACCCGTGATATTGCTGAAGAGCTTGGCGGCGAATGGGCTGACCGCTTCC
TCGTGCTTTACGGTATCGCCGCTCCCGATTCGCAGCGCATCGCCTTCTATCGCCTTCTTGACGAGTTCTT
CTGAGCGGGACTCTGGGGTTCGAAATGACCGACCAAGCGACGCCCAACCTGCCATCACGAGATTTCGATT
CCACCGCCGCCTTCTATGAAAGGTTGGGCTTCGGAATCGTTTTCCGGGACGCCGGCTGGATGATCCTCCA
GCGCGGGGATCTCATGCTGGAGTTCTTCGCCCACCCCAACTTGTTTATTGCAGCTTATAATGGTTACAAA
TAAAGCAATAGCATCACAAATTTCACAAATAAAGCATTTTTTTCACTGCATTCTAGTTGTGGTTTGTCCA
AACTCATCAATGTATCTTATCATGTCTGTATACCGTCGACCTCTAGCTAGAGCTTGGCGTAATCATGGTC
ATAGCTGTTTCCTGTGTGAAATTGTTATCCGCTCACAATTCCACACAACATACGAGCCGGAAGCATAAAG
TGTAAAGCCTGGGGTGCCTAATGAGTGAGCTAACTCACATTAATTGCGTTGCGCTCACTGCCCGCTTTCC
AGTCGGGAAACCTGTCGTGCCAGCTGCATTAATGAATCGGCCAACGCGCGGGGAGAGGCGGTTTGCGTAT
TGGGCGCTCTTCCGCTTCCTCGCTCACTGACTCGCTGCGCTCGGTCGTTCGGCTGCGGCGAGCGGTATCA
GCTCACTCAAAGGCGGTAATACGGTTATCCACAGAATCAGGGGATAACGCAGGAAAGAACATGTGAGCAA
AAGGCCAGCAAAAGGCCAGGAACCGTAAAAAGGCCGCGTTGCTGGCGTTTTTCCATAGGCTCCGCCCCCC
TGACGAGCATCACAAAAATCGACGCTCAAGTCAGAGGTGGCGAAACCCGACAGGACTATAAAGATACCAG
GCGTTTCCCCCTGGAAGCTCCCTCGTGCGCTCTCCTGTTCCGACCCTGCCGCTTACCGGATACCTGTCCG
CCTTTCTCCCTTCGGGAAGCGTGGCGCTTTCTCATAGCTCACGCTGTAGGTATCTCAGTTCGGTGTAGGT
CGTTCGCTCCAAGCTGGGCTGTGTGCACGAACCCCCCGTTCAGCCCGACCGCTGCGCCTTATCCGGTAAC
TATCGTCTTGAGTCCAACCCGGTAAGACACGACTTATCGCCACTGGCAGCAGCCACTGGTAACAGGATTA
GCAGAGCGAGGTATGTAGGCGGTGCTACAGAGTTCTTGAAGTGGTGGCCTAACTACGGCTACACTAGAAG
AACAGTATTTGGTATCTGCGCTCTGCTGAAGCCAGTTACCTTCGGAAAAAGAGTTGGTAGCTCTTGATCC
GGCAAACAAACCACCGCTGGTAGCGGTGGTTTTTTTGTTTGCAAGCAGCAGATTACGCGCAGAAAAAAAG
GATCTCAAGAAGATCCTTTGATCTTTTCTACGGGGTCTGACGCTCAGTGGAACGAAAACTCACGTTAAGG
GATTTTGGTCATGAGATTATCAAAAAGGATCTTCACCTAGATCCTTTTAAATTAAAAATGAAGTTTTAAA
TCAATCTAAAGTATATATGAGTAAACTTGGTCTGACAGTTACCAATGCTTAATCAGTGAGGCACCTATCT
CAGCGATCTGTCTATTTCGTTCATCCATAGTTGCCTGACTCCCCGTCGTGTAGATAACTACGATACGGGA
GGGCTTACCATCTGGCCCCAGTGCTGCAATGATACCGCGAGACCCACGCTCACCGGCTCCAGATTTATCA
GCAATAAACCAGCCAGCCGGAAGGGCCGAGCGCAGAAGTGGTCCTGCAACTTTATCCGCCTCCATCCAGT
CTATTAATTGTTGCCGGGAAGCTAGAGTAAGTAGTTCGCCAGTTAATAGTTTGCGCAACGTTGTTGCCAT
TGCTACAGGCATCGTGGTGTCACGCTCGTCGTTTGGTATGGCTTCATTCAGCTCCGGTTCCCAACGATCA
AGGCGAGTTACATGATCCCCCATGTTGTGCAAAAAAGCGGTTAGCTCCTTCGGTCCTCCGATCGTTGTCA
GAAGTAAGTTGGCCGCAGTGTTATCACTCATGGTTATGGCAGCACTGCATAATTCTCTTACTGTCATGCC
ATCCGTAAGATGCTTTTCTGTGACTGGTGAGTACTCAACCAAGTCATTCTGAGAATAGTGTATGCGGCGA
CCGAGTTGCTCTTGCCCGGCGTCAATACGGGATAATACCGCGCCACATAGCAGAACTTTAAAAGTGCTCA
TCATTGGAAAACGTTCTTCGGGGCGAAAACTCTCAAGGATCTTACCGCTGTTGAGATCCAGTTCGATGTA
ACCCACTCGTGCACCCAACTGATCTTCAGCATCTTTTACTTTCACCAGCGTTTCTGGGTGAGCAAAAACA
GGAAGGCAAAATGCCGCAAAAAAGGGAATAAGGGCGACACGGAAATGTTGAATACTCATACTCTTCCTTT
TTCAATATTATTGAAGCATTTATCAGGGTTATTGTCTCATGAGCGGATACATATTTGAATGTATTTAGAA
AAATAAACAAATAGGGGTTCCGCGCACATTTCCCCGAAAAGTGCCACCTGACGTCGACGGATCGGGAGAT
CTCCCGATCCCCTATGGTGCACTCTCAGTACAATCTGCTCTGATGCCGCATAGTTAAGCCAGTATCTGCT
CCCTGCTTGTGTGTTGGAGGTCGCTGAGTAGTGCGCGAGCAAAATTTAAGCTACAACAAGGCAAGGCTTG
ACCGACAATTGCATGAAGAATCTGCTTAGGGTTAGGCGTTTTGCGCTGCTTCGCGATGTACGGGCCAGAT
ATACGCGTTGACATTGATTATTGACTAGTTATTAATAGTAATCAATTACGGGGTCATTAGTTCATAGCCC
ATATATGGAGTTCCGCGTTACATAACTTACGGTAAATGGCCCGCCTGGCTGACCGCCCAACGACCCCCGC
CCATTGACGTCAATAATGACGTATGTTCCCATAGTAACGCCAATAGGGACTTTCCATTGACGTCAATGGG
TGGAGTATTTACGGTAAACTGCCCACTTGGCAGTACATCAAGTGTATCATATGCCAAGTACGCCCCCTAT
TGACGTCAATGACGGTAAATGGCCCGCCTGGCATTATGCCCAGTACATGACCTTATGGGACTTTCCTACT
TGGCAGTACATCTACGTATTAGTCATCGCTATTACCATGGTGATGCGGTTTTGGCAGTACATCAATGGGC
GTGGATAGCGGTTTGACTCACGGGGATTTCCAAGTCTCCACCCCATTGACGTCAATGGGAGTTTGTTTTG
GCACCAAAATCAACGGGACTTTCCAAAATGTCGTAACAACTCCGCCCCATTGACGCAAATGGGCGGTAGG
CGTGTACGGTGGGAGGTCTATATAAGCAGAGCTCTCTGGCTAACTAGAGAACCCACTGCTTACTGGCTTA
TCGAAATTAATACGACTCACTATAGGGAGACCCAAGCTGGCTAGCGTTTAAACTTAAGCTTGATGGAATT
CCATATGGGCTGGGACCTGACGGTGAAGATGCTGGCGGGCAACGAATTCCAGGTGTCCCTGAGCAGCTCC
ATGTCGGTGTCAGAGCTGAAGGCGCAGATCACCCAGAAGATCGGCGTGCACGCCTTCCAGCAGCGTCTGG
CTGTCCACCCGAGCGGTGTGGCGCTGCAGGACAGGGTCCCCCTTGCCAGCCAGGGCCTGGGCCCCGGCAG
CACGGTCCTGCTGGTGGTGGACAAATGCGACGAA
[210 nt withheld, positions 5005-5214]
AATCTGCGCCTGAGGGGTGGGTAAGGATCCGAATCGAATTCCTGCAGCCCGGGGGATCCACTAGTTCTAG
AGGGCCCGTTTAAACCCGCTGATCAGCCTCGACTGTGCCTTCTAGTTGCCAGCCATCTGTTGTTTGCCCC
TCCCCCGTGCCTTCCTTGACCCTGGAAGGTGCCACTCCCACTGTCCTTTCCTAATAAAATGAGGAAATTG
CATCGCATTGTCTGAGTAGGTGTCATTCTATTCTGGGGGGTGGGGTGGGGCAGGACAGCAAGGGGGAGGA
TTGGGAAGACAATAGCAGGCATGCTGGGGATGCGGTGGGCTCTATGGCTTCTGAGGCGGAAAGAACCAGC
TGGGGCTCTAGGGGGTATCCCC
[124 nt withheld, positions 5587-5710]
C
[91 nt withheld, positions 5712-5802]
A
[49 nt withheld, positions 5804-5852]
CCTTTGACGTTGGAGTCCACGTTCTTTAATAGT
Features (pLannotate 1.2.2; 21 found; start..end, strand, type, name):
    144..473     +  promoter       SV40 promoter: SV40 enhancer and early promoter
    540..1331    +  CDS            neo: KKA2_KLEPN - Also known as kan, nptII. Experimental evidence at protein level: Swiss-Prot protein existence level 1. Resistance to kanamycin, neomycin, paromomycin, ribostamycin, butirosin and gentamicin B. From Klebsiella pneumoniae.
   1355..1513    +  CDS            ble (fragment): BLE_KLEPN - Experimental evidence at protein level: Swiss-Prot protein existence level 1. Binding protein with a strong affinity to the bleomycin family of antibiotics. Binds to CL990; an antimitotic-antibiotic compound. From Klebsiella pneumoniae.
   1508..1629    +  polyA_signal   SV40 poly(A) signal: SV40 polyadenylation signal
   1702..1718    -  protein_bind   lac operator: The lac repressor binds to the lac operator to inhibit transcription in E. coli. This inhibition can be relieved by adding lactose or isopropyl-β-D-thiogalactopyranoside (IPTG). lac repressor encoded by lacI
   1726..1756    -  promoter       lac promoter: promoter for the E. coli lac operon
   1771..1792    -  protein_bind   CAP binding site: CAP binding activates transcription in the presence of cAMP. E. coli catabolite activator protein
   1805..1897    -  CDS            lacI (fragment): lac repressor; lacI; The lac repressor binds to the lac operator to inhibit transcription in E. coli. This inhibition can be relieved by adding lactose or isopropyl-β-D-thiogalactopyranoside (IPTG).
   2080..2668    -  rep_origin     ori: high-copy-number ColE1/pMB1/pBR322/pUC origin of replication
   2839..3699    -  CDS            AmpR: β-lactamase; bla; confers resistance to ampicillin, carbenicillin, and related antibiotics
   3700..3804    -  promoter       AmpR promoter: bla
   3863..3915    -  misc_feature   bom (fragment): basis of mobility region from pBR322
   4070..4449    +  enhancer       CMV enhancer: human cytomegalovirus immediate early enhancer
   4450..4653    +  promoter       CMV promoter: human cytomegalovirus (CMV) immediate early promoter
   4649..4682    +  LTR            5' LTR (truncated) (fragment): truncated 5' long terminal repeat (LTR) from HIV-1
   4698..4716    +  promoter       T7 promoter: promoter for bacteriophage T7 RNA polymerase
   4765..5247    +  CDS            ISG15 (sequence partly withheld): ISG15_HUMAN - Also known as G1P2, UCRP. Experimental evidence at protein level: Swiss-Prot protein existence level 1. Ubiquitin-like protein which plays a key role in the innate immune response to viral infection either via its conjugation to a target protein (ISGylation) or via its action as a free or unconjugated protein. ISGylation involves a cascade of enzymatic reactions involving E1, E2, and E3 enzymes which catalyze the conjugation of ISG15 to a lysine residue in the target protein. Its target proteins include IFIT1, MX1/MxA, PPM1B, UBE2L6, UBA7, CHMP5, CHMP2A, CHMP4B and CHMP6. Can als
   5247..5286    -  misc_feature   MCS (fragment): pBluescript multiple cloning site
   5317..5541    +  polyA_signal   bGH poly(A) signal: bovine growth hormone polyadenylation signal
   5545..5566    +  promoter       SV40 promoter (fragment): SV40 enhancer and early promoter
   5587..130     +  rep_origin     f1 ori (across the origin) (sequence partly withheld): f1 bacteriophage origin of replication; arrow indicates direction of (+) strand synthesis
