[The description below was written by a language model from this plasmid's Addgene catalogue record and pLannotate feature annotations shown in this document.]
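Description:
pcDNA-hISG15 is a mammalian expression plasmid built on the pcDNA3.1 backbone that carries a human ISG15 coding fragment, cloned between the HindIII and XbaI sites, both of which were retained. The insert is described as ISG15 ending at the LRLRGG motif, meaning it encodes the protein only up to the C-terminal diglycine, which corresponds to the processed, conjugation-competent form of this ubiquitin-like modifier rather than the precursor with its C-terminal extension. No epitope tag is recorded or annotated. Transcription in mammalian cells is driven by the human cytomegalovirus immediate early enhancer and promoter and terminated by the bovine growth hormone polyadenylation signal. A T7 promoter lies just upstream of the insert and also serves as the sequencing primer site.

The sequenced record is 5,885 nt. In bacteria the plasmid is maintained through a high-copy ColE1/pUC-type origin and selected with ampicillin via the β-lactamase gene. An f1 origin is also present, which in principle allows single-stranded DNA production. A separate cassette consisting of the SV40 enhancer/early promoter, the neomycin phosphotransferase gene and the SV40 polyadenylation signal provides a marker for selecting stably transfected mammalian cells. Several other short annotations, such as the ble, lacI, bom and truncated HIV-1 LTR fragments, look like backbone remnants or automated partial matches rather than functional elements.

ISG15 is an interferon-induced protein that is attached to lysines of target proteins through an E1/E2/E3 cascade (ISGylation) and also acts in unconjugated form. In keeping with the associated publication on an ISGylation conjugating enzyme, the construct is suited to overexpressing mature ISG15 in transfected cells to study ISG15 conjugation.
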