Addgene plasmid #12447: pcDNA-hISG15
Depositing lab: Dong-Er Zhang. Depositing organization: Scripps California (The Scripps Research Institute). Publication: Interferon-inducible ubiquitin E2, Ubc8, is a conjugating enzyme for protein ISGylation. Kim KI, Giannakopoulos NV, Virgin HW, Zhang DE. Mol Cell Biol. 2004 Nov . 24(21):9592-600. 10.1128/MCB.24.21.9592-9600.2004 PubMed 15485925.
Backbone
  Vector backbone: pcDNA3.1
  Backbone size w/o insert (bp): 5428
  Vector type: Mammalian Expression
Growth in bacteria
  Bacterial resistance: Ampicillin, 100 μg/mL
  Growth temperature: 37°C
  Growth strain: DH5alpha
  Copy number: High Copy
Gene/Insert
  Gene/Insert name: ISG15 fragment (alt name: ISG15)
  Species: H. sapiens (human)
  Mutation: ISG15 up to LRLRGG
  Entrez Gene: ISG15 (a.k.a. G1P2, IFI15, IMD38, IP17, UCRP, hUCRP)
  Cloning method: Restriction Enzyme; 5′ cloning site HindIII (not destroyed); 3′ cloning site XbaI (not destroyed)
  Sequencing primers: 5′ T7
Terms and licenses: Academic/Nonprofit Terms; Industry Terms: Not Available to Industry
How to cite: pcDNA-hISG15 was a gift from Dong-Er Zhang (Addgene plasmid # 12447 ; http://n2t.net/addgene:12447 ; RRID:Addgene_12447)
