>Addgene plasmid #12447 | pcDNA-hISG15 Sequencing Result | analyzer sequence | sequence record 19857
GGCTTATCGAAATTAATACGACTCACTATAGGGAGACCCAAGCTGGCTAGCGTTTAAACTTAAGCTTGAT
GGAATTCCATATGGGCTGGGACCTGACGGTGAAGATGCTGGCGGGCAACGAATTCCAGGTGTCCCTGAGC
AGCTCCATGTCGGTGTCAGAGCTGAAGGCGCAGATCACCCAGAAGATCGGCGTGCACGCCTTCCAGCAGC
GTCTGGCTGTCCACCCGAGCGGTGTGGCGCTGCAGGACAGGGTCCCCCTTGCCAGCCAGGGCCTGGGCCC
CGGCAGCACGGTCCTGCTGGTGGTGGACAAATGCGACGAA
[97 nt withheld, positions 321-417]
N
[78 nt withheld, positions 419-496]
GAGTACGGCCTCAAGCCCCTGAGCACCGTGTTCATGAATCTGCGCCTGANGGGGTGGGGTAAGGATCCGA
ATCGAATTCCTGCAGNCCCGGGGGATCCACTAGTTCTAGAGGGCCCGTTTAAACCCGCTGATCAGCCTCG
ACTGTGCCTTCTAGTTGCCAGCCCATCTGTTGTTTGCCCCTCCCCCGTGCCTTCCTTGA
